>Addgene plasmid #16098 | pcDNAOX-Shab5 | addgene partial sequence | sequence record 22810 | T7 5'-TAATACGACTCACTATAGGG-3'
AACGCTCAACTTTGGCAGAGCTAGCGTCGACGGTATCGATAAGCTTGATATCGAATTCCTGCAGCCCGGG
GGATCCACTAGTTCTAGACTCGAGCACTGTTGGCCTACTGGGTTTAATTACCCAAGTTTGAGTGCCACGT
GTCACTCACTTCCAGACGCTCAAAATCGCGCCGATTCCCCAAAACCGGACAATTATGAGCCACCAAGCCT
CCCATTTCGGGGTTAAGAAAAAGTGGAAGGCCAACGGATCATCGGGTGGTGGTGGCCTGTCGGCGTTTGC
CAGGATGAAACCTGTTCTGGATCCATCGGCCGATCGAATTTGGACAATTGGACAAATTATCTATCAGCGA
CACCAGGCCTTTAACAGAAATTCCGCGATTAAAAGTCAGGACAATGGAAGTTTCGACTACATTGATATGG
TCTCGCAAAGCTCACTGGATAGAAGCACGGAGGAGGAGCGACGCACAGTGCAGACAGATGACGTGGCAGA
GATTGGAATGCAACGGCCCGATTATCAGATGTACTGCGGCGAGGAGGAGATTAGCGAGCAATTTGTGAAG
TTAAATGTTGGAGGACAGAGGTTTATGCTTAGAAAGGATACGACCAGGAGAAGGGGTGTTGGCCGCCTCC
TAGACCTTATCAACAAGCCGGTTGCCGACTCTAACGCGGATGCGTTTTTCAGTTCAACGTCCGAATTCTA
CTTTGAACGGCCTCCATCACTTTTTCACATTGTTTATCAATTTTACC
