[The description below was written by a language model from this plasmid's Addgene catalogue record.]
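Description:
pcDNAOX-Shab5 is a dual-purpose expression plasmid built on the pcDNAOX backbone (about 5.7 kb without insert), catalogued for both mammalian cell expression and oocyte expression. It is propagated in E. coli under ampicillin selection, and it carries a neomycin resistance marker so that transfected mammalian cells can be selected with G418. The record gives no feature table. The origin of replication, copy number and the promoter driving the insert are not stated. The listed sequencing primers, T7 at the 5′ side and SP6 at the 3′ side, indicate that these phage promoter sequences flank the cloning site. In oocyte-type vectors such promoters are commonly used to transcribe cRNA in vitro for injection, though the record does not say this explicitly.

The payload is a roughly 1.9 kb cDNA from the nematode C. elegans encoding a voltage-gated potassium channel, corresponding to gene Y48A6B.6 (isoform designation Y48A6B.6a, also listed as 3M115). The plasmid name suggests it was assigned to the Shab (Kv2-like) group of channels. The insert was placed in the vector by restriction cloning using XhoI at both ends, with both sites preserved, so the fragment can be released with a single enzyme. This non-directional strategy also means its orientation depended on screening. No epitope tags, fusion partners or reporters are recorded.

The construct is associated with work cataloguing the potassium channel gene families revealed by the C. elegans genome. Its design suits heterologous expression of the channel, for example for functional or electrophysiological characterisation in oocytes or cultured mammalian cells.
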