Addgene plasmid #16098: pcDNAOX-Shab5
Depositing lab: Larry Salkoff. Depositing organization: Washington University in Saint Louis. Publication: Eight potassium channel families revealed by the C. elegans genome project. Wei A, Jegla T, Salkoff L. Neuropharmacology. 1996 . 35(7):805-29. 10.1016/0028-3908(96)00126-8 PubMed 8938713.
Backbone
  Vector backbone: pcDNAOX
  Backbone size w/o insert (bp): 5700
  Vector type: Mammalian expression & Oocyte expression
  Selectable markers: Neomycin (select with G418)
Growth in bacteria
  Bacterial resistance: Ampicillin, 100 μg/mL
  Growth temperature: 37°C
  Growth strain: DH5alpha
  Copy number: Unknown
Gene/Insert
  Gene/Insert name: Voltage-gated K+ channel (alt names: Y48A6B.6a; 3M115)
  Species: C. elegans (nematode)
  Insert size (bp): 1890
  GenBank ID: NM_067016
  Entrez Gene: Y48A6B.6
  Cloning method: Restriction Enzyme; 5′ cloning site Xho1 (not destroyed); 3′ cloning site Xho1 (not destroyed)
  Sequencing primers: 5′ T7; 3′ SP6
Terms and licenses: Academic/Nonprofit Terms; Industry Terms: Not Available to Industry
How to cite: pcDNAOX-Shab5 was a gift from Larry Salkoff (Addgene plasmid # 16098 ; http://n2t.net/addgene:16098 ; RRID:Addgene_16098)
